>Addgene plasmid #86234 | pX330-EN479 | depositor full sequence | sequence record 168051 | pX330-EN479 sequence 8509 bps
GAGGGCCTATTTCCCATGATTCCTTCATATTTGCATATACGATACAAGGCTGTTAGAGAGATAATTGGAA
TTAATTTGACTGTAAACACAAAGATATTAGTACAAAATACGTGACGTAGAAAGTAATAATTTCTTGGGTA
GTTTGCAGTTTTAAAATTATGTTTTAAAATGGACTATCATATGCTTACCGTAACTTGAAAGTATTTCGAT
TTCTTGGCTTTATATATCTTGTGGAAAGGACGAAACACCGTGGGCGGGAGTCTTCTGGGCGTTTTAGAGC
TAGAAATAGCAAGTTAAAATAAGGCTAGTCCGTTATCAACTTGAAAAAGTGGCACCGAGTCGGTGCTTTT
TTGTTTTAGAGCTAGAAATAGCAAGTTAAAATAAGGCTAGTCCGTTTTTAGCGCGTGCGCCAATTCTGCA
GACAAATGGCTCTAGAGGTACCCGTTACATAACTTACGGTAAATGGCCCGCCTGGCTGACCGCCCAACGA
CCCCCGCCCATTGACGTCAATAGTAACGCCAATAGGGACTTTCCATTGACGTCAATGGGTGGAGTATTTA
CGGTAAACTGCCCACTTGGCAGTACATCAAGTGTATCATATGCCAAGTACGCCCCCTATTGACGTCAATG
ACGGTAAATGGCCCGCCTGGCATTGTGCCCAGTACATGACCTTATGGGACTTTCCTACTTGGCAGTACAT
CTACGTATTAGTCATCGCTATTACCATGGTCGAGGTGAGCCCCACGTTCTGCTTCACTCTCCCCATCTCC
CCCCCCTCCCCACCCCCAATTTTGTATTTATTTATTTTTTAATTATTTTGTGCAGCGATGGGGGCGGGGG
GGGGGGGGGGGCGCGCGCCAGGCGGGGCGGGGCGGGGCGAGGGGCGGGGCGGGGCGAGGCGGAGAGGTGC
GGCGGCAGCCAATCAGAGCGGCGCGCTCCGAAAGTTTCCTTTTATGGCGAGGCGGCGGCGGCGGCGGCCC
TATAAAAAGCGAAGCGCGCGGCGGGCGGGAGTCGCTGCGACGCTGCCTTCGCCCCGTGCCCCGCTCCGCC
GCCGCCTCGCGCCGCCCGCCCCGGCTCTGACTGACCGCGTTACTCCCACAGGTGAGCGGGCGGGACGGCC
CTTCTCCTCCGGGCTGTAATTAGCTGAGCAAGAGGTAAGGGTTTAAGGGATGGTTGGTTGGTGGGGTATT
AATGTTTAATTACCTGGAGCACCTGCCTGAAATCACTTTTTTTCAGGTTGGACCGGTGCCACCATGGACT
ATAAGGACCACGACGGAGACTACAAGGATCATGATATTGATTACAAAGACGATGACGATAAGATGGCCCC
AAAGAAGAAGCGGAAGGTCGGTATCCACGGAGTCCCAGCAGCCGACAAGAAGTACAGCATCGGCCTGGAC
ATCGGCACCAACTCTGTGGGCTGGGCCGTGATCACCGACGAGTACAAGGTGCCCAGCAAGAAATTCAAGG
TGCTGGGCAACACCGACCGGCACAGCATCAAGAAGAACCTGATCGGAGCCCTGCTGTTCGACAGCGGCGA
AACAGCCGAGGCCACCCGGCTGAAGAGAACCGCCAGAAGAAGATACACCAGACGGAAGAACCGGATCTGC
TATCTGCAAGAGATCTTCAGCAACGAGATGGCCAAGGTGGACGACAGCTTCTTCCACAGACTGGAAGAGT
CCTTCCTGGTGGAAGAGGATAAGAAGCACGAGCGGCACCCCATCTTCGGCAACATCGTGGACGAGGTGGC
CTACCACGAGAAGTACCCCACCATCTACCACCTGAGAAAGAAACTGGTGGACAGCACCGACAAGGCCGAC
CTGCGGCTGATCTATCTGGCCCTGGCCCACATGATCAAGTTCCGGGGCCACTTCCTGATCGAGGGCGACC
TGAACCCCGACAACAGCGACGTGGACAAGCTGTTCATCCAGCTGGTGCAGACCTACAACCAGCTGTTCGA
GGAAAACCCCATCAACGCCAGCGGCGTGGACGCCAAGGCCATCCTGTCTGCCAGACTGAGCAAGAGCAGA
CGGCTGGAAAATCTGATCGCCCAGCTGCCCGGCGAGAAGAAGAATGGCCTGTTCGGAAACCTGATTGCCC
TGAGCCTGGGCCTGACCCCCAACTTCAAGAGCAACTTCGACCTGGCCGAGGATGCCAAACTGCAGCTGAG
CAAGGACACCTACGACGACGACCTGGACAACCTGCTGGCCCAGATCGGCGACCAGTACGCCGACCTGTTT
CTGGCCGCCAAGAACCTGTCCGACGCCATCCTGCTGAGCGACATCCTGAGAGTGAACACCGAGATCACCA
AGGCCCCCCTGAGCGCCTCTATGATCAAGAGATACGACGAGCACCACCAGGACCTGACCCTGCTGAAAGC
TCTCGTGCGGCAGCAGCTGCCTGAGAAGTACAAAGAGATTTTCTTCGACCAGAGCAAGAACGGCTACGCC
GGCTACATTGACGGCGGAGCCAGCCAGGAAGAGTTCTACAAGTTCATCAAGCCCATCCTGGAAAAGATGG
ACGGCACCGAGGAACTGCTCGTGAAGCTGAACAGAGAGGACCTGCTGCGGAAGCAGCGGACCTTCGACAA
CGGCAGCATCCCCCACCAGATCCACCTGGGAGAGCTGCACGCCATTCTGCGGCGGCAGGAAGATTTTTAC
CCATTCCTGAAGGACAACCGGGAAAAGATCGAGAAGATCCTGACCTTCCGCATCCCCTACTACGTGGGCC
CTCTGGCCAGGGGAAACAGCAGATTCGCCTGGATGACCAGAAAGAGCGAGGAAACCATCACCCCCTGGAA
CTTCGAGGAAGTGGTGGACAAGGGCGCTTCCGCCCAGAGCTTCATCGAGCGGATGACCAACTTCGATAAG
AACCTGCCCAACGAGAAGGTGCTGCCCAAGCACAGCCTGCTGTACGAGTACTTCACCGTGTATAACGAGC
TGACCAAAGTGAAATACGTGACCGAGGGAATGAGAAAGCCCGCCTTCCTGAGCGGCGAGCAGAAAAAGGC
CATCGTGGACCTGCTGTTCAAGACCAACCGGAAAGTGACCGTGAAGCAGCTGAAAGAGGACTACTTCAAG
AAAATCGAGTGCTTCGACTCCGTGGAAATCTCCGGCGTGGAAGATCGGTTCAACGCCTCCCTGGGCACAT
ACCACGATCTGCTGAAAATTATCAAGGACAAGGACTTCCTGGACAATGAGGAAAACGAGGACATTCTGGA
AGATATCGTGCTGACCCTGACACTGTTTGAGGACAGAGAGATGATCGAGGAACGGCTGAAAACCTATGCC
CACCTGTTCGACGACAAAGTGATGAAGCAGCTGAAGCGGCGGAGATACACCGGCTGGGGCAGGCTGAGCC
GGAAGCTGATCAACGGCATCCGGGACAAGCAGTCCGGCAAGACAATCCTGGATTTCCTGAAGTCCGACGG
CTTCGCCAACAGAAACTTCATGCAGCTGATCCACGACGACAGCCTGACCTTTAAAGAGGACATCCAGAAA
GCCCAGGTGTCCGGCCAGGGCGATAGCCTGCACGAGCACATTGCCAATCTGGCCGGCAGCCCCGCCATTA
AGAAGGGCATCCTGCAGACAGTGAAGGTGGTGGACGAGCTCGTGAAAGTGATGGGCCGGCACAAGCCCGA
GAACATCGTGATCGAAATGGCCAGAGAGAACCAGACCACCCAGAAGGGACAGAAGAACAGCCGCGAGAGA
ATGAAGCGGATCGAAGAGGGCATCAAAGAGCTGGGCAGCCAGATCCTGAAAGAACACCCCGTGGAAAACA
CCCAGCTGCAGAACGAGAAGCTGTACCTGTACTACCTGCAGAATGGGCGGGATATGTACGTGGACCAGGA
ACTGGACATCAACCGGCTGTCCGACTACGATGTGGACCATATCGTGCCTCAGAGCTTTCTGAAGGACGAC
TCCATCGACAACAAGGTGCTGACCAGAAGCGACAAGAACCGGGGCAAGAGCGACAACGTGCCCTCCGAAG
AGGTCGTGAAGAAGATGAAGAACTACTGGCGGCAGCTGCTGAACGCCAAGCTGATTACCCAGAGAAAGTT
CGACAATCTGACCAAGGCCGAGAGAGGCGGCCTGAGCGAACTGGATAAGGCCGGCTTCATCAAGAGACAG
CTGGTGGAAACCCGGCAGATCACAAAGCACGTGGCACAGATCCTGGACTCCCGGATGAACACTAAGTACG
ACGAGAATGACAAGCTGATCCGGGAAGTGAAAGTGATCACCCTGAAGTCCAAGCTGGTGTCCGATTTCCG
GAAGGATTTCCAGTTTTACAAAGTGCGCGAGATCAACAACTACCACCACGCCCACGACGCCTACCTGAAC
GCCGTCGTGGGAACCGCCCTGATCAAAAAGTACCCTAAGCTGGAAAGCGAGTTCGTGTACGGCGACTACA
AGGTGTACGACGTGCGGAAGATGATCGCCAAGAGCGAGCAGGAAATCGGCAAGGCTACCGCCAAGTACTT
CTTCTACAGCAACATCATGAACTTTTTCAAGACCGAGATTACCCTGGCCAACGGCGAGATCCGGAAGCGG
CCTCTGATCGAGACAAACGGCGAAACCGGGGAGATCGTGTGGGATAAGGGCCGGGATTTTGCCACCGTGC
GGAAAGTGCTGAGCATGCCCCAAGTGAATATCGTGAAAAAGACCGAGGTGCAGACAGGCGGCTTCAGCAA
AGAGTCTATCCTGCCCAAGAGGAACAGCGATAAGCTGATCGCCAGAAAGAAGGACTGGGACCCTAAGAAG
TACGGCGGCTTCGACAGCCCCACCGTGGCCTATTCTGTGCTGGTGGTGGCCAAAGTGGAAAAGGGCAAGT
CCAAGAAACTGAAGAGTGTGAAAGAGCTGCTGGGGATCACCATCATGGAAAGAAGCAGCTTCGAGAAGAA
TCCCATCGACTTTCTGGAAGCCAAGGGCTACAAAGAAGTGAAAAAGGACCTGATCATCAAGCTGCCTAAG
TACTCCCTGTTCGAGCTGGAAAACGGCCGGAAGAGAATGCTGGCCTCTGCCGGCGAACTGCAGAAGGGAA
ACGAACTGGCCCTGCCCTCCAAATATGTGAACTTCCTGTACCTGGCCAGCCACTATGAGAAGCTGAAGGG
CTCCCCCGAGGATAATGAGCAGAAACAGCTGTTTGTGGAACAGCACAAGCACTACCTGGACGAGATCATC
GAGCAGATCAGCGAGTTCTCCAAGAGAGTGATCCTGGCCGACGCTAATCTGGACAAAGTGCTGTCCGCCT
ACAACAAGCACCGGGATAAGCCCATCAGAGAGCAGGCCGAGAATATCATCCACCTGTTTACCCTGACCAA
TCTGGGAGCCCCTGCCGCCTTCAAGTACTTTGACACCACCATCGACCGGAAGAGGTACACCAGCACCAAA
GAGGTGCTGGACGCCACCCTGATCCACCAGAGCATCACCGGCCTGTACGAGACACGGATCGACCTGTCTC
AGCTGGGAGGCGACAAAAGGCCGGCGGCCACGAAAAAGGCCGGCCAGGCAAAAAAGAAAAAGTAAGAATT
CCTAGAGCTCGCTGATCAGCCTCGACTGTGCCTTCTAGTTGCCAGCCATCTGTTGTTTGCCCCTCCCCCG
TGCCTTCCTTGACCCTGGAAGGTGCCACTCCCACTGTCCTTTCCTAATAAAATGAGGAAATTGCATCGCA
TTGTCTGAGTAGGTGTCATTCTATTCTGGGGGGTGGGGTGGGGCAGGACAGCAAGGGGGAGGATTGGGAA
GAGAATAGCAGGCATGCTGGGGAGCGGCCGCAGGAACCCCTAGTGATGGAGTTGGCCACTCCCTCTCTGC
GCGCTCGCTCGCTCACTGAGGCCGGGCGACCAAAGGTCGCCCGACGCCCGGGCTTTGCCCGGGCGGCCTC
AGTGAGCGAGCGAGCGCGCAGCTGCCTGCAGGGGCGCCTGATGCGGTATTTTCTCCTTACGCATCTGTGC
GGTATTTCACACCGCATA
[142 nt withheld, positions 5969-6110]
C
[141 nt withheld, positions 6112-6252]
CCTTTGACGTTGGAGTCCACGTTCTTT
[37 nt withheld, positions 6280-6316]
ACCCTATCTCGGGCTATTCTTTTGATTTATAAGGGATTTTGCCGATTTCGGCCTATTGGTTAAAAAATGA
GCTGATTTAACAAAAATTTAACGCGAATTTTAACAAAATATTAACGTTTACAATTTTATGGTGCACTCTC
AGTACAATCTGCTCTGATGCCGCATAGTTAAGCCAGCCCCGACACCCGCCAACACCCGCTGACGCGCCCT
GACGGGCTTGTCTGCTCCCGGCATCCGCTTACAGACAAGCTGTGACCGTCTCCGGGAGCTGCATGTGTCA
GAGGTTTTCACCGTCATCACCGAAACGCGCGAGACGAAAGGGCCTCGTGATACGCCTATTTTTATAGGTT
AATGTCATGATAATAATGGTTTCTTAGACGTCAGGTGGCACTTTTCGGGGAAATGTGCGCGGAACCCCTA
TTTGTTTATTTTTCTAAATACATTCAAATATGTATCCGCTCATGAGACAATAACCCTGATAAATGCTTCA
ATAATATTGAAAAAGGAAGAGTATGAGTATTCAACATTTCCGTGTCGCCCTTATTCCCTTTTTTGCGGCA
TTTTGCCTTCCTGTTTTTGCTCACCCAGAAACGCTGGTGAAAGTAAAAGATGCTGAAGATCAGTTGGGTG
CACGAGTGGGTTACATCGAACTGGATCTCAACAGCGGTAAGATCCTTGAGAGTTTTCGCCCCGAAGAACG
TTTTCCAATGATGAGCACTTTTAAAGTTCTGCTATGTGGCGCGGTATTATCCCGTATTGACGCCGGGCAA
GAGCAACTCGGTCGCCGCATACACTATTCTCAGAATGACTTGGTTGAGTACTCACCAGTCACAGAAAAGC
ATCTTACGGATGGCATGACAGTAAGAGAATTATGCAGTGCTGCCATAACCATGAGTGATAACACTGCGGC
CAACTTACTTCTGACAACGATCGGAGGACCGAAGGAGCTAACCGCTTTTTTGCACAACATGGGGGATCAT
GTAACTCGCCTTGATCGTTGGGAACCGGAGCTGAATGAAGCCATACCAAACGACGAGCGTGACACCACGA
TGCCTGTAGCAATGGCAACAACGTTGCGCAAACTATTAACTGGCGAACTACTTACTCTAGCTTCCCGGCA
ACAATTAATAGACTGGATGGAGGCGGATAAAGTTGCAGGACCACTTCTGCGCTCGGCCCTTCCGGCTGGC
TGGTTTATTGCTGATAAATCTGGAGCCGGTGAGCGTGGAAGCCGCGGTATCATTGCAGCACTGGGGCCAG
ATGGTAAGCCCTCCCGTATCGTAGTTATCTACACGACGGGGAGTCAGGCAACTATGGATGAACGAAATAG
ACAGATCGCTGAGATAGGTGCCTCACTGATTAAGCATTGGTAACTGTCAGACCAAGTTTACTCATATATA
CTTTAGATTGATTTAAAACTTCATTTTTAATTTAAAAGGATCTAGGTGAAGATCCTTTTTGATAATCTCA
TGACCAAAATCCCTTAACGTGAGTTTTCGTTCCACTGAGCGTCAGACCCCGTAGAAAAGATCAAAGGATC
TTCTTGAGATCCTTTTTTTCTGCGCGTAATCTGCTGCTTGCAAACAAAAAAACCACCGCTACCAGCGGTG
GTTTGTTTGCCGGATCAAGAGCTACCAACTCTTTTTCCGAAGGTAACTGGCTTCAGCAGAGCGCAGATAC
CAAATACTGTCCTTCTAGTGTAGCCGTAGTTAGGCCACCACTTCAAGAACTCTGTAGCACCGCCTACATA
CCTCGCTCTGCTAATCCTGTTACCAGTGGCTGCTGCCAGTGGCGATAAGTCGTGTCTTACCGGGTTGGAC
TCAAGACGATAGTTACCGGATAAGGCGCAGCGGTCGGGCTGAACGGGGGGTTCGTGCACACAGCCCAGCT
TGGAGCGAACGACCTACACCGAACTGAGATACCTACAGCGTGAGCTATGAGAAAGCGCCACGCTTCCCGA
AGGGAGAAAGGCGGACAGGTATCCGGTAAGCGGCAGGGTCGGAACAGGAGAGCGCACGAGGGAGCTTCCA
GGGGGAAACGCCTGGTATCTTTATAGTCCTGTCGGGTTTCGCCACCTCTGACTTGAGCGTCGATTTTTGT
GATGCTCGTCAGGGGGGCGGAGCCTATGGAAAAACGCCAGCAACGCGGCCTTTTTACGGTTCCTGGCCTT
TTGCTGGCCTTTTGCTCACATGT
Features (pLannotate 1.2.2; 19 found; start..end, strand, type, name):
      1..241     +  promoter       U6 promoter: RNA polymerase III promoter for human U6 snRNA
    251..270     +  misc_feature   HA-L (fragment): left homology arm from intron 1 of the mouse Rosa26 gene (Soriano, 1999)
    271..346     +  misc_RNA       gRNA scaffold: guide RNA scaffold for the Streptococcus pyogenes CRISPR/Cas9 system
    353..396     +  misc_RNA       gRNA scaffold (fragment): guide RNA scaffold for the Streptococcus pyogenes CRISPR/Cas9 system
    443..728     +  enhancer       CMV enhancer: human cytomegalovirus immediate early enhancer; contains an 18-bp deletion relative to the standard CMV enhancer
    730..1007    +  promoter       chicken β-actin promoter: No description available
   1008..1236    +  intron         hybrid intron: hybrid between chicken β-actin (CBA) and minute virus of mice (MMV) introns (Gray et al., 2011)
   1374..2975    +  CDS            Cas9(N): N-terminal portion of Streptococcus pyogenes Cas9 (Zetsche et al., 2015)
   2976..5474    +  CDS            Cas9(C): C-terminal portion of Streptococcus pyogenes Cas9 (Zetsche et al., 2015)
   5475..5522    +  CDS            nucleoplasmin NLS: bipartite nuclear localization signal from nucleoplasmin
   5556..5667    +  polyA_signal   bGH poly(A) signal: bovine growth hormone polyadenylation signal
   5772..5912    +  repeat_region  AAV2 ITR: inverted terminal repeat of adeno-associated virus serotype 2 inverted
   5917..5968    -  misc_feature   bom (fragment): basis of mobility region from pBR322
   5987..6367    +  rep_origin     M13 ori (sequence partly withheld): M13 bacteriophage origin of replication; arrow indicates direction of (+) strand synthesis
   6443..6492    -  misc_feature   bom (fragment): basis of mobility region from pBR322
   6594..6629    -  CDS            rop (fragment): Rop protein, which maintains plasmids at low copy number; rop
   6724..6828    +  promoter       AmpR promoter: bla
   6829..7689    +  CDS            AmpR: β-lactamase; bla; confers resistance to ampicillin, carbenicillin, and related antibiotics
   7860..8448    +  rep_origin     ori: high-copy-number ColE1/pMB1/pBR322/pUC origin of replication
