[The description below was written by a language model from this plasmid's Addgene catalogue record and pLannotate feature annotations shown in this document.]
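Description:
pX330-EN479 is a mammalian expression plasmid built on the pX330 backbone for transient co-delivery of Streptococcus pyogenes Cas9 and a single guide RNA directed at the mouse Rosa26 locus. It is propagated in E. coli as a high-copy plasmid through a ColE1/pUC-type origin and selected with ampicillin (β-lactamase under its own promoter). An M13/f1-type phage origin is also present. The record lists no mammalian selectable marker, consistent with transient transfection use.

Two expression units sit in tandem. A human U6 RNA polymerase III promoter drives the sgRNA. The 20-nt spacer immediately upstream of the S. pyogenes gRNA scaffold was matched by the annotation software to intron 1 of Rosa26, within the classical left homology arm region, which fits the stated target. A second, partial scaffold annotation follows the first. Downstream, a hybrid CBh-type promoter (CMV enhancer, chicken β-actin promoter and a hybrid intron) drives the Cas9 coding sequence. Cas9 is annotated as contiguous N- and C-terminal portions forming one open reading frame, fused at its C-terminus to a bipartite nucleoplasmin nuclear localization signal and terminated by a bGH polyadenylation signal. A single AAV2 ITR lies after the cassette; with only one annotated, it is best read as a backbone remnant rather than a packaging feature.

The catalogue entry is internally inconsistent. The purpose field says Cas9 nuclease, while the insert name says nickase, and the feature table does not resolve which variant is encoded. The plasmid is intended to cut at Rosa26 in mouse cells, typically to stimulate knock-in of a transgene from a separate donor at this safe-harbour locus, though the record does not describe a donor.
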