Addgene plasmid #86234: pX330-EN479
Purpose: For transient expression of spCas9-nuclease and a sgRNA targeting the mouse Rosa26 locus
Depositing lab: Benoit Bruneau. Depositing organization: J. David Gladstone Institutes. Publication: Targeted Degradation of CTCF Decouples Local Insulation of Chromosome Domains from Genomic Compartmentalization. Nora EP, Goloborodko A, Valton AL, Gibcus JH, Uebersohn A, Abdennur N, Dekker J, Mirny LA, Bruneau BG. Cell. 2017 May 18;169(5):930-944.e22. doi: 10.1016/j.cell.2017.05.004. PubMed 28525758.
Backbone
  Vector backbone: pX330
  Backbone manufacturer: Addgene 42230
  Vector type: Mammalian Expression, Mouse Targeting
  Selectable markers: NONE
Growth in bacteria
  Bacterial resistance: Ampicillin, 100 μg/mL
  Growth temperature: 37°C
  Growth strain: DH5alpha
  Copy number: High Copy
Gene/Insert
  Gene/Insert name: spCas9-nickase and sgRNA against mouse rosa26 locus
  gRNA/shRNA sequence: TGGGCGGGAGTCTTCTGGGC
  Species: M. musculus (mouse)
Terms and licenses: Academic/Nonprofit Terms; Industry Terms: Not Available to Industry
How to cite: pX330-EN479 was a gift from Benoit Bruneau (Addgene plasmid # 86234 ; http://n2t.net/addgene:86234 ; RRID:Addgene_86234)
