>Addgene plasmid #86234 | pX330-EN479 | addgene partial sequence | sequence record 177239 | Addgene NGS Result
CGGGGCGGGGCGAGGGGCGGGGCGGGGCGAGGCGGAGAGGTGCGGCGGCAGCCAATCAGAGCGGCGCGCT
CCGAAAGTTTCCTTTTATGGCGAGGCGGCGGCGGCGGCGGCCCTATAAAAAGCGAAGCGCGCGGCGGGCG
GGAGTCGCTGCGCGCTGCCTTCGCCCCGTGCCCCGCTCCGCCGCCGCCTCGCGCCGCCCGCCCCGGCTCT
GACTGACCGCGTTACTCCCACAGGTGAGCGGGCGGGACGGCCCTTCTCCTCCGGGCTGTAATTAGCTGAG
CAAGAGGTAAGGGTTTAAGGGATGGTTGGTTGGTGGGGTATTAATGTTTAATTACCTGGAGCACCTGCCT
GAAATCACTTTTTTTCAGGTTGGACCGGTGCCACCATGGACTATAAGGACCACGACGGAGACTACAAGGA
TCATGATATTGATTACAAAGACGATGACGATAAGATGGCCCCAAAGAAGAAGCGGAAGGTCGGTATCCAC
GGAGTCCCAGCAGCCGACAAGAAGTACAGCATCGGCCTGGACATCGGCACCAACTCTGTGGGCTGGGCCG
TGATCACCGACGAGTACAAGGTGCCCAGCAAGAAATTCAAGGTGCTGGGCAACACCGACCGGCACAGCAT
CAAGAAGAACCTGATCGGAGCCCTGCTGTTCGACAGCGGCGAAACAGCCGAGGCCACCCGGCTGAAGAGA
ACCGCCAGAAGAAGATACACCAGACGGAAGAACCGGATCTGCTATCTGCAAGAGATCTTCAGCAACGAGA
TGGCCAAGGTGGACGACAGCTTCTTCCACAGACTGGAAGAGTCCTTCCTGGTGGAAGAGGATAAGAAGCA
CGAGCGGCACCCCATCTTCGGCAACATCGTGGACGAGGTGGCCTACCACGAGAAGTACCCCACCATCTAC
CACCTGAGAAAGAAACTGGTGGACAGCACCGACAAGGCCGACCTGCGGCTGATCTATCTGGCCCTGGCCC
ACATGATCAAGTTCCGGGGCCACTTCCTGATCGAGGGCGACCTGAACCCCGACAACAGCGACGTGGACAA
GCTGTTCATCCAGCTGGTGCAGACCTACAACCAGCTGTTCGAGGAAAACCCCATCAACGCCAGCGGCGTG
GACGCCAAGGCCATCCTGTCTGCCAGACTGAGCAAGAGCAGACGGCTGGAAAATCTGATCGCCCAGCTGC
CCGGCGAGAAGAAGAATGGCCTGTTCGGAAACCTGATTGCCCTGAGCCTGGGCCTGACCCCCAACTTCAA
GAGCAACTTCGACCTGGCCGAGGATGCCAAACTGCAGCTGAGCAAGGACACCTACGACGACGACCTGGAC
AACCTGCTGGCCCAGATCGGCGACCAGTACGCCGACCTGTTTCTGGCCGCCAAGAACCTGTCCGACGCCA
TCCTGCTGAGCGACATCCTGAGAGTGAACACCGAGATCACCAAGGCCCCCCTGAGCGCCTCTATGATCAA
GAGATACGACGAGCACCACCAGGACCTGACCCTGCTGAAAGCTCTCGTGCGGCAGCAGCTGCCTGAGAAG
TACAAAGAGATTTTCTTCGACCAGAGCAAGAACGGCTACGCCGGCTACATTGACGGCGGAGCCAGCCAGG
AAGAGTTCTACAAGTTCATCAAGCCCATCCTGGAAAAGATGGACGGCACCGAGGAACTGCTCGTGAAGCT
GAACAGAGAGGACCTGCTGCGGAAGCAGCGGACCTTCGACAACGGCAGCATCCCCCACCAGATCCACCTG
GGAGAGCTGCACGCCATTCTGCGGCGGCAGGAAGATTTTTACCCATTCCTGAAGGACAACCGGGAAAAGA
TCGAGAAGATCCTGACCTTCCGCATCCCCTACTACGTGGGCCCTCTGGCCAGGGGAAACAGCAGATTCGC
CTGGATGACCAGAAAGAGCGAGGAAACCATCACCCCCTGGAACTTCGAGGAAGTGGTGGACAAGGGCGCT
TCCGCCCAGAGCTTCATCGAGCGGATGACCAACTTCGATAAGAACCTGCCCAACGAGAAGGTGCTGCCCA
AGCACAGCCTGCTGTACGAGTACTTCACCGTGTATAACGAGCTGACCAAAGTGAAATACGTGACCGAGGG
AATGAGAAAGCCCGCCTTCCTGAGCGGCGAGCAGAAAAAGGCCATCGTGGACCTGCTGTTCAAGACCAAC
CGGAAAGTGACCGTGAAGCAGCTGAAAGAGGACTACTTCAAGAAAATCGAGTGCTTCGACTCCGTGGAAA
TCTCCGGCGTGGAAGATCGGTTCAACGCCTCCCTGGGCACATACCACGATCTGCTGAAAATTATCAAGGA
CAAGGACTTCCTGGACAATGAGGAAAACGAGGACATTCTGGAAGATATCGTGCTGACCCTGACACTGTTT
GAGGACAGAGAGATGATCGAGGAACGGCTGAAAACCTATGCCCACCTGTTCGACGACAAAGTGATGAAGC
AGCTGAAGCGGCGGAGATACACCGGCTGGGGCAGGCTGAGCCGGAAGCTGATCAACGGCATCCGGGACAA
GCAGTCCGGCAAGACAATCCTGGATTTCCTGAAGTCCGACGGCTTCGCCAACAGAAACTTCATGCAGCTG
ATCCACGACGACAGCCTGACCTTTAAAGAGGACATCCAGAAAGCCCAGGTGTCCGGCCAGGGCGATAGCC
TGCACGAGCACATTGCCAATCTGGCCGGCAGCCCCGCCATTAAGAAGGGCATCCTGCAGACAGTGAAGGT
GGTGGACGAGCTCGTGAAAGTGATGGGCCGGCACAAGCCCGAGAACATCGTGATCGAAATGGCCAGAGAG
AACCAGACCACCCAGAAGGGACAGAAGAACAGCCGCGAGAGAATGAAGCGGATCGAAGAGGGCATCAAAG
AGCTGGGCAGCCAGATCCTGAAAGAACACCCCGTGGAAAACACCCAGCTGCAGAACGAGAAGCTGTACCT
GTACTACCTGCAGAATGGGCGGGATATGTACGTGGACCAGGAACTGGACATCAACCGGCTGTCCGACTAC
GATGTGGACCATATCGTGCCTCAGAGCTTTCTGAAGGACGACTCCATCGACAACAAGGTGCTGACCAGAA
GCGACAAGAACCGGGGCAAGAGCGACAACGTGCCCTCCGAAGAGGTCGTGAAGAAGATGAAGAACTACTG
GCGGCAGCTGCTGAACGCCAAGCTGATTACCCAGAGAAAGTTCGACAATCTGACCAAGGCCGAGAGAGGC
GGCCTGAGCGAACTGGATAAGGCCGGCTTCATCAAGAGACAGCTGGTGGAAACCCGGCAGATCACAAAGC
ACGTGGCACAGATCCTGGACTCCCGGATGAACACTAAGTACGACGAGAATGACAAGCTGATCCGGGAAGT
GAAAGTGATCACCCTGAAGTCCAAGCTGGTGTCCGATTTCCGGAAGGATTTCCAGTTTTACAAAGTGCGC
GAGATCAACAACTACCACCACGCCCACGACGCCTACCTGAACGCCGTCGTGGGAACCGCCCTGATCAAAA
AGTACCCTAAGCTGGAAAGCGAGTTCGTGTACGGCGACTACAAGGTGTACGACGTGCGGAAGATGATCGC
CAAGAGCGAGCAGGAAATCGGCAAGGCTACCGCCAAGTACTTCTTCTACAGCAACATCATGAACTTTTTC
AAGACCGAGATTACCCTGGCCAACGGCGAGATCCGGAAGCGGCCTCTGATCGAGACAAACGGCGAAACCG
GGGAGATCGTGTGGGATAAGGGCCGGGATTTTGCCACCGTGCGGAAAGTGCTGAGCATGCCCCAAGTGAA
TATCGTGAAAAAGACCGAGGTGCAGACAGGCGGCTTCAGCAAAGAGTCTATCCTGCCCAAGAGGAACAGC
GATAAGCTGATCGCCAGAAAGAAGGACTGGGACCCTAAGAAGTACGGCGGCTTCGACAGCCCCACCGTGG
CCTATTCTGTGCTGGTGGTGGCCAAAGTGGAAAAGGGCAAGTCCAAGAAACTGAAGAGTGTGAAAGAGCT
GCTGGGGATCACCATCATGGAAAGAAGCAGCTTCGAGAAGAATCCCATCGACTTTCTGGAAGCCAAGGGC
TACAAAGAAGTGAAAAAGGACCTGATCATCAAGCTGCCTAAGTACTCCCTGTTCGAGCTGGAAAACGGCC
GGAAGAGAATGCTGGCCTCTGCCGGCGAACTGCAGAAGGGAAACGAACTGGCCCTGCCCTCCAAATATGT
GAACTTCCTGTACCTGGCCAGCCACTATGAGAAGCTGAAGGGCTCCCCCGAGGATAATGAGCAGAAACAG
CTGTTTGTGGAACAGCACAAGCACTACCTGGACGAGATCATCGAGCAGATCAGCGAGTTCTCCAAGAGAG
TGATCCTGGCCGACGCTAATCTGGACAAAGTGCTGTCCGCCTACAACAAGCACCGGGATAAGCCCATCAG
AGAGCAGGCCGAGAATATCATCCACCTGTTTACCCTGACCAATCTGGGAGCCCCTGCCGCCTTCAAGTAC
TTTGACACCACCATCGACCGGAAGAGGTACACCAGCACCAAAGAGGTGCTGGACGCCACCCTGATCCACC
AGAGCATCACCGGCCTGTACGAGACACGGATCGACCTGTCTCAGCTGGGAGGCGACAAAAGGCCGGCGGC
CACGAAAAAGGCCGGCCAGGCAAAAAAGAAAAAGTAAGAATTCCTAGAGCTCGCTGATCAGCCTCGACTG
TGCCTTCTAGTTGCCAGCCATCTGTTGTTTGCCCCTCCCCCGTGCCTTCCTTGACCCTGGAAGGTGCCAC
TCCCACTGTCCTTTCCTAATAAAATGAGGAAATTGCATCGCATTGTCTGAGTAGGTGTCATTCTATTCTG
GGGGGTGGGGTGGGGCAGGACAGCAAGGGGGAGGATTGGGAAGAGAATAGCAGGCATGCTGGGGAGCGGC
CGCAGGAACCCCTAGTGATGGAGTTGGCCACTCCCTCTCTGCGCGCTCGCTCGCTCACTGAGGCCGGGCG
ACCAAAGGTCGCCCGACGCCCGGGCTTTGCCCGGGCGGCCTCAGTGAGCGAGCGAGCGCGCAGCTGCCTG
CAGGGGCGCCTGATGCGGTATTTTCTCCTTACGCATCTGTGCGGTATTTCACACCGCATA
[95 nt withheld, positions 5101-5195]
T
[46 nt withheld, positions 5197-5242]
C
[141 nt withheld, positions 5244-5384]
CCTTTGACGTTGGAGTCCACGTTCTTT
[37 nt withheld, positions 5412-5448]
ACTCTATCTCGGGCTATTCTTTTGATTTATAAGGGATTTTGCCGATTTCGGTCTATTGGTTAAAAAATGA
GCTGATTTAACAAAAATTTAACGCGAATTTTAACAAAATATTAACGTTTACAATTTTATGGTGCACTCTC
AGTACAATCTGCTCTGATGCCGCATAGTTAAGCCAGCCCCGACACCCGCCAACACCCGCTGACGCGCCCT
GACGGGCTTGTCTGCTCCCGGCATCCGCTTACAGACAAGCTGTGACCGTCTCCGGGAGCTGCATGTGTCA
GAGGTTTTCACCGTCATCACCGAAACGCGCGAGACGAAAGGGCCTCGTGATACGCCTATTTTTATAGGTT
AATGTCATGATAATAATGGTTTCTTAGACGTCAGGTGGCACTTTTCGGGGAAATGTGCGCGGAACCCCTA
TTTGTTTATTTTTCTAAATACATTCAAATATGTATCCGCTCATGAGACAATAACCCTGATAAATGCTTCA
ATAATATTGAAAAAGGAAGAGTATGAGTATTCAACATTTCCGTGTCGCCCTTATTCCCTTTTTTGCGGCA
TTTTGCCTTCCTGTTTTTGCTCACCCAGAAACGCTGGTGAAAGTAAAAGATGCTGAAGATCAGTTGGGTG
CACGAGTGGGTTACATCGAACTGGATCTCAACAGCGGTAAGATCCTTGAGAGTTTTCGCCCCGAAGAACG
TTTTCCAATGATGAGCACTTTTAAAGTTCTGCTATGTGGCGCGGTATTATCCCGTATTGACGCCGGGCAA
GAGCAACTCGGTCGCCGCATACACTATTCTCAGAATGACTTGGTTGAGTACTCACCAGTCACAGAAAAGC
ATCTTACGGATGGCATGACAGTAAGAGAATTATGCAGTGCTGCCATAACCATGAGTGATAACACTGCGGC
CAACTTACTTCTGACAACGATCGGAGGACCGAAGGAGCTAACCGCTTTTTTGCACAACATGGGGGATCAT
GTAACTCGCCTTGATCGTTGGGAACCGGAGCTGAATGAAGCCATACCAAACGACGAGCGTGACACCACGA
TGCCTGTAGCAATGGCAACAACGTTGCGCAAACTATTAACTGGCGAACTACTTACTCTAGCTTCCCGGCA
ACAATTAATAGACTGGATGGAGGCGGATAAAGTTGCAGGACCACTTCTGCGCTCGGCCCTTCCGGCTGGC
TGGTTTATTGCTGATAAATCTGGAGCCGGTGAGCGTGGAAGCCGCGGTATCATTGCAGCACTGGGGCCAG
ATGGTAAGCCCTCCCGTATCGTAGTTATCTACACGACGGGGAGTCAGGCAACTATGGATGAACGAAATAG
ACAGATCGCTGAGATAGGTGCCTCACTGATTAAGCATTGGTAACTGTCAGACCAAGTTTACTCATATATA
CTTTAGATTGATTTAAAACTTCATTTTTAATTTAAAAGGATCTAGGTGAAGATCCTTTTTGATAATCTCA
TGACCAAAATCCCTTAACGTGAGTTTTCGTTCCACTGAGCGTCAGACCCCGTAGAAAAGATCAAAGGATC
TTCTTGAGATCCTTTTTTTCTGCGCGTAATCTGCTGCTTGCAAACAAAAAAACCACCGCTACCAGCGGTG
GTTTGTTTGCCGGATCAAGAGCTACCAACTCTTTTTCCGAAGGTAACTGGCTTCAGCAGAGCGCAGATAC
CAAATACTGTTCTTCTAGTGTAGCCGTAGTTAGGCCACCACTTCAAGAACTCTGTAGCACCGCCTACATA
CCTCGCTCTGCTAATCCTGTTACCAGTGGCTGCTGCCAGTGGCGATAAGTCGTGTCTTACCGGGTTGGAC
TCAAGACGATAGTTACCGGATAAGGCGCAGCGGTCGGGCTGAACGGGGGGTTCGTGCACACAGCCCAGCT
TGGAGCGAACGACCTACACCGAACTGAGATACCTACAGCGTGAGCTATGAGAAAGCGCCACGCTTCCCGA
AGGGAGAAAGGCGGACAGGTATCCGGTAAGCGGCAGGGTCGGAACAGGAGAGCGCACGAGGGAGCTTCCA
GGGGGAAACGCCTGGTATCTTTATAGTCCTGTCGGGTTTCGCCACCTCTGACTTGAGCGTCGATTTTTGT
GATGCTCGTCAGGGGGGCGGAGCCTATGGAAAAACGCCAGCAACGCGGCCTTTTTACGGTTCCTGGCCTT
TTGCTGGCCTTTTGCTCACATGTGAGGGCCTATTTCCCATGATTCCTTCATATTTGCATATACGATACAA
GGCTGTTAGAGAGATAATTGGAATTAATTTGACTGTAAACACAAAGATATTAGTACAAAATACGTGACGT
AGAAAGTAATAATTTCTTGGGTAGTTTGCAGTTTTAAAATTATGTTTTAAAATGGACTATCATATGCTTA
CCGTAACTTGAAAGTATTTCGATTTCTTGGCTTTATATATCTTGTGGAAAGGACGAAACACCGTGGGCGG
GAGTCTTCTGGGCGTTTTAGAGCTAGAAATAGCAAGTTAAAATAAGGCTAGTCCGTTATCAACTTGAAAA
AGTGGCACCGAGTCGGTGCTTTTTTGTTTTAGAGCTAGAAATAGCAAGTTAAAATAAGGCTAGTCCGTTT
TTAGCGCGTGCGCCAATTCTGCAGACAAATGGCTCTAGAGGTACCCGTTACATAACTTACGGTAAATGGC
CCGCCTGGCTGACCGCCCAACGACCCCCGCCCATTGACGTCAATAGTAACGCCAATAGGGACTTTCCATT
GACGTCAATGGGTGGAGTATTTACGGTAAACTGCCCACTTGGCAGTACATCAAGTGTATCATATGCCAAG
TACGCCCCCTATTGACGTCAATGACGGTAAATGGCCCGCCTGGCATTGTGCCCAGTACATGACCTTATGG
GACTTTCCTACTTGGCAGTACATCTACGTATTAGTCATCGCTATTACCATGGTCGAGGTGAGCCCCACGT
TCTGCTTCACTCTCCCCATCTCCCCCCCCTCCCCACCCCCAATTTTGTATTTATTTATTTTTTAATTATT
TTGTGCAGCGATGGGGGCGGGGGGGGGGGG
